Addgene plasmid #226708: pRGEB32-CrActin-35S
Purpose: For CRISPR/Cas-mediated gene editing in model fern species, Ceratopteris richardii; expresses guide RNAs from CrActin promoter and Cas9 from CaMV 35S promoter.
Depositing lab: Fenglin Deng. Depositing organization: Yangtze University. Publication: Efficient gene editing of a model fern species through gametophyte-based transformation. Jiang W, Deng F, Babla M, Chen C, Yang D, Tong T, Qin Y, Chen G, Marchant B, Soltis P, Soltis DE, Zeng F, Chen ZH. Plant Physiol. 2024 Sep 12:kiae473. doi: 10.1093/plphys/kiae473. PubMed 39268871.
Backbone
  Vector backbone: pCambia1300
  Vector type: CRISPR
  Selectable markers: Hygromycin
Growth in bacteria
  Bacterial resistance: Kanamycin, 50 μg/mL
  Growth temperature: 37°C
  Growth strain: DH5alpha
  Copy number: High Copy
Gene/Insert
  Gene/Insert name: CrActin
  Species: C. richardii
  Cloning method: Restriction Enzyme; 5′ cloning site Unknown (unknown if destroyed); 3′ cloning site Unknown (unknown if destroyed)
Terms and licenses: Academic/Nonprofit Terms; Industry Terms: Not Available to Industry
Depositor comments: Please visit https://doi.org/10.1101/2024.04.10.588889 for bioRxiv preprint.
How to cite: pRGEB32-CrActin-35S was a gift from Fenglin Deng (Addgene plasmid # 226708 ; http://n2t.net/addgene:226708 ; RRID:Addgene_226708)
