[The description below was written by a language model from this plasmid's Addgene catalogue record and pLannotate feature annotations shown in this document.]
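Description:
pRGEB32-CrActin-35S is a binary T-DNA CRISPR/Cas9 vector built on the pCambia1300 backbone and intended for gene editing in the model fern Ceratopteris richardii. Outside the T-DNA borders it carries a high-copy ColE1/pUC-type origin with the pBR322 bom region for propagation in E. coli. It also carries the pVS1 oriV, RepA and StaA functions, which allow stable replication in Agrobacterium. A kanamycin resistance gene (aphA-3 type) provides bacterial selection.

Between the nopaline-type left and right border repeats lie three expression units. Next to the left border, an enhanced CaMV 35S promoter drives hygromycin B phosphotransferase, terminated by the CaMV poly(A) signal, for selection of transformed plant tissue. A second enhanced 35S promoter drives Streptococcus pyogenes Cas9, which is annotated as contiguous N- and C-terminal portions forming the full coding region. Cas9 is followed by a nucleoplasmin bipartite NLS, a fragment matching a FLAG-type tag, and a NOS terminator.

The guide RNA cassette uses the inserted C. richardii actin (CrActin) promoter region in place of a conventional small-RNA promoter. The annotation software detects short actin-homologous coding fragments here, which suggests that the cloned genomic segment extends into actin coding sequence. This region lies directly upstream of a gRNA scaffold fragment and a second NOS terminator. Only part of the scaffold is annotated, and the record does not describe the guide cloning site or any guide-processing arrangement. Residual lac promoter/operator and lacZα fragments derive from the pCambia multiple cloning region. The vector serves as a recipient for user-designed guides, for the gametophyte-based transformation and editing of the fern described in the associated publication.
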