Features (pLannotate 1.2.2; 29 found; start..end, strand, type, name):
      1..589     +  rep_origin     ori: high-copy-number ColE1/pMB1/pBR322/pUC origin of replication
    775..915     -  misc_feature   bom: basis of mobility region from pBR322
   1017..1056    -  CDS            rop (fragment): Rop protein, which maintains plasmids at low copy number; rop
   1259..1453    -  rep_origin     pVS1 oriV: origin of replication for the Pseudomonas plasmid pVS1 (Heeb et al., 2000)
   1519..2592    -  CDS            pVS1 RepA: replication protein from the Pseudomonas plasmid pVS1 (Heeb et al., 2000)
   3021..3650    -  CDS            pVS1 StaA: stability protein from the Pseudomonas plasmid pVS1 (Heeb et al., 2000)
   4210..4611    -  CDS            Y4CG_SINFN (fragment): Protein inferred from homology: Swiss-Prot protein existence level 3. From Sinorhizobium fredii (strain NBRC 101917 / NGR234).
   4951..4975    -  misc_feature   RB T-DNA repeat: right border repeat from nopaline C58 T-DNA
   5041..5198    -  CDS            lacZα (fragment): LacZα fragment of β-galactosidase; lacZ fragment
   5203..5455    -  terminator     NOS terminator: nopaline synthase terminator and poly(A) signal
   5477..5501    -  CDS            3xFLAG (fragment): three tandem FLAG® epitope tags, followed by an enterokinase cleavage site
   5511..5535    +  protein_bind   attB2: mutant version of attB; recombination site for the Gateway® BP reaction BP Clonase™
   5568..5615    -  CDS            nucleoplasmin NLS: bipartite nuclear localization signal from nucleoplasmin
   5616..8114    -  CDS            Cas9(C): C-terminal portion of Streptococcus pyogenes Cas9 (Zetsche et al., 2015)
   8115..9716    -  CDS            Cas9(N): N-terminal portion of Streptococcus pyogenes Cas9 (Zetsche et al., 2015)
   9945..10621   -  promoter       CaMV 35S promoter (enhanced): cauliflower mosaic virus 35S promoter with a duplicated enhancer region
  10733..10985   -  terminator     NOS terminator: nopaline synthase terminator and poly(A) signal
  11009..11052   -  misc_RNA       gRNA scaffold (fragment): guide RNA scaffold for the Streptococcus pyogenes CRISPR/Cas9 system
  11048..11683   -  CDS            act23 (fragment): ACT23_DICDI - Experimental evidence at protein level: Swiss-Prot protein existence level 1. Actins are highly conserved proteins that are involved in various types of cell motility and are ubiquitously expressed in all eukaryotic cells. Multiple isoforms are involved in various cellular functions such as cytoskeleton structure, cell mobility, chromosome movement and muscle contraction (By similarity). From Dictyostelium discoideum (Slime mold).
  11758..11817   -  CDS            AC75 (fragment): ACT7_SOLTU - Protein inferred from homology: Swiss-Prot protein existence level 3. Actins are highly conserved proteins that are involved in various types of cell motility and are ubiquitously expressed in all eukaryotic cells. Essential component of cell cytoskeleton; plays an important role in cytoplasmic streaming, cell shape determination, cell division, organelle movement and extension growth. From Solanum tuberosum (Potato).
  12086..12108   -  protein_bind   lac operator (fragment): The lac repressor binds to the lac operator to inhibit transcription in E. coli. This inhibition can be relieved by adding lactose or isopropyl-β-D-thiogalactopyranoside (IPTG). lac repressor encoded by lacI
  12112..12142   -  promoter       lac promoter: promoter for the E. coli lac operon
  12157..12178   -  protein_bind   CAP binding site: CAP binding activates transcription in the presence of cAMP. E. coli catabolite activator protein
  12191..12279   -  CDS            lacI (fragment): lac repressor; lacI; The lac repressor binds to the lac operator to inhibit transcription in E. coli. This inhibition can be relieved by adding lactose or isopropyl-β-D-thiogalactopyranoside (IPTG).
  12369..13045   +  promoter       CaMV 35S promoter (enhanced): cauliflower mosaic virus 35S promoter with a duplicated enhancer region
  13112..14137   +  CDS            HygR: hygromycin B phosphotransferase confers resistance to hygromycin
  14178..14352   +  polyA_signal   CaMV poly(A) signal: cauliflower mosaic virus polyadenylation signal
  14430..14454   -  misc_feature   LB T-DNA repeat: left border repeat from nopaline C58 T-DNA
  14879..15673   +  CDS            KanR: aminoglycoside phosphotransferase; aphA-3; confers resistance to kanamycin
>Addgene plasmid #226708 | pRGEB32-CrActin-35S | addgene full sequence | sequence record 454215 | Addgene Long Read Sequencing Result
TTGAGATCCTTTTTTTCTGCGCGTAATCTGCTGCTTGCAAACAAAAAAACCACCGCTACCAGCGGTGGTT
TGTTTGCCGGATCAAGAGCTACCAACTCTTTTTCCGAAGGTAACTGGCTTCAGCAGAGCGCAGATACCAA
ATACTGTCCTTCTAGTGTAGCCGTAGTTAGGCCACCACTTCAAGAACTCTGTAGCACCGCCTACATACCT
CGCTCTGCTAATCCTGTTACCAGTGGCTGCTGCCAGTGGCGATAAGTCGTGTCTTACCGGGTTGGACTCA
AGACGATAGTTACCGGATAAGGCGCAGCGGTCGGGCTGAACGGGGGGTTCGTGCACACAGCCCAGCTTGG
AGCGAACGACCTACACCGAACTGAGATACCTACAGCGTGAGCTATGAGAAAGCGCCACGCTTCCCGAAGG
GAGAAAGGCGGACAGGTATCCGGTAAGCGGCAGGGTCGGAACAGGAGAGCGCACGAGGGAGCTTCCAGGG
GGAAACGCCTGGTATCTTTATAGTCCTGTCGGGTTTCGCCACCTCTGACTTGAGCGTCGATTTTTGTGAT
GCTCGTCAGGGGGGCGGAGCCTATGGAAAAACGCCAGCAACGCGGCCTTTTTACGGTTCCTGGCCTTTTG
CTGGCCTTTTGCTCACATGTTCTTTCCTGCGTTATCCCCTGATTCTGTGGATAACCGTATTACCGCCTTT
GAGTGAGCTGATACCGCTCGCCGCAGCCGAACGACCGAGCGCAGCGAGTCAGTGAGCGAGGAAGCGGAAG
AGCGCCTGATGCGGTATTTTCTCCTTACGCATCTGTGCGGTATTTCACACCGCATATGGTGCACTCTCAG
TACAATCTGCTCTGATGCCGCATAGTTAAGCCAGTATACACTCCGCTATCGCTACGTGACTGGGTCATGG
CTGCGCCCCGACACCCGCCAACACCCGCTGACGCGCCCTGACGGGCTTGTCTGCTCCCGGCATCCGCTTA
CAGACAAGCTGTGACCGTCTCCGGGAGCTGCATGTGTCAGAGGTTTTCACCGTCATCACCGAAACGCGCG
AGGCAGGGTGCCTTGATGTGGGCGCCGGCGGTCGAGTGGCGACGGCGCGGCTTGTCCGCGCCCTGGTAGA
TTGCCTGGCCGTAGGCCAGCCATTTTTGAGCGGCCAGCGGCCGCGATAGGCCGACGCGAAGCGGCGGGGC
GTAGGGAGCGCAGCGACCGAAGGGTAGGCGCTTTTTGCAGCTCTTCGGCTGTGCGCTGGCCAGACAGTTA
TGCACAGGCCAGGCGGGTTTTAAGAGTTTTAATAAGTTTTAAAGAGTTTTAGGCGGAAAAATCGCCTTTT
TTCTCTTTTATATCAGTCACTTACATGTGTGACCGGTTCCCAATGTACGGCTTTGGGTTCCCAATGTACG
GGTTCCGGTTCCCAATGTACGGCTTTGGGTTCCCAATGTACGTGCTATTCACAGGAAAGAGTGCTTTTCG
ACCTTTTTCCCCTGCTAGGGCAATTTGCCCTAGCATCTGCTCCGTACATTAGGAACCGGCGGATGCTTCG
CCCTCGATCAGGTTGCGGTAGCGCATGACTAGGATCGGGCCAGCCTGCCCCGCCTCCTCCTTCAAATCGT
ACTCCGGCAGGTCATTTGACCCGATCAGCTTGCGCACGGTGAAACAGAACTTCTTGAACTCTCCGGCGCT
GCCACTGCGTTCGTAGATCGTCTTGAACAACCATCTGGCTTCTGCCTTGCCTGCGGCGCGGCGTGCCAGG
CGGTAGAGAAAACGGCCGATGCCGGGATCGATCAAAAAGTAATCGGGGTGAACCGTCAGCACGTCCGGGT
TCTTGCCTTCTGTGATCTCGCGGTACATCCAATCAGCTAGCTCGATCTCGATGTACTCCGGCCGCCCGGT
TTCGCTCTTTACGATCTTGTAGCGGCTAATCAAGGCTTCACCCTCGGATACCGTCACCAGGCGGCCGTTC
TTGGCCTTCTTCGTACGCTGCATGGCAACGTGCGTGGTGTTTAACCGAATGCAGGTTTCTACCAGGTCGT
CTTTCTGCTTTCCGCCATCGGCTCGCCGGCAGAACTTGAGTACGTCCGCAACGTGTGGACGGAACACGCG
GCCGGGCTTGTCTCCCTTCCCTTCCCGGTATCGGTTCATGGATTCGGTTAGATGGGAAACCGCCATCAGT
ACCAGGTCGTAATCCCACACACTGGCCATGCCGGCCGGCCCTGCGGAAACCTCTACGTGCCCGTCTGGAA
GCTCGTAGCGGATCACCTCGCCAGCTCGTCGGTCACGCTTCGACAGACGGAAAACGGCCACGTCCATGAT
GCTGCGACTATCGCGGGTGCCCACGTCATAGAGCATCGGAACGAAAAAATCTGGTTGCTCGTCGCCCTTG
GGCGGCTTCCTAATCGACGGCGCACCGGCTGCCGGCGGTTGCCGGGATTCTTTGCGGATTCGATCAGCGG
CCGCTTGCCACGATTCACCGGGGCGTGCTTCTGCCTCGATGCGTTGCCGCTGGGCGGCCTGCGCGGCCTT
CAACTTCTCCACCAGGTCATCACCCAGCGCCGCGCCGATTTGTACCGGGCCGGATGGTTTGCGACCGCTC
ACGCCGATTCCTCGGGCTTGGGGGTTCCAGTGCCATTGCAGGGCCGGCAGGCAACCCAGCCGCTTACGCC
TGGCCAACCGCCCGTTCCTCAACACATGGGGCATTCCACGGCGTCGGTGCCTGGTTGTTCTTGATTTTCC
ATGCCGCCTCCTTTAGCCGCTAAAATTCATCTACTCATTTATTCATTTGCTCATTTACTCTGGTAGCTGC
GCGATGTATTCAGATAGCAGCTCGGTAATGGTCTTGCCTTGGCGTACCGCGTACATCTTCAGCTTGGTGT
GATCCTCCGCCGGCAACTGAAAGTTGACCCGCTTCATGGCTGGCGTGTCTGCCAGGCTGGCCAACGTTGC
AGCCTTGCTGCTGCGTGCGCTCGGACGGCCGGCACTTAGCGTGTTTGTGCTTTTGCTCATTTTCTCTTTA
CCTCATTAACTCAAATGAGTTTTGATTTAATTTCAGCGGCCAGCGCCTGGACCTCGCGGGCAGCGTCGCC
CTCGGGTTCTGATTCAAGAACGGTTGTGCCGGCGGCGGCAGTGCCTGGGTAGCTCACGCGCTGCGTGATA
CGGGACTCAAGAATGGGCAGCTCGTACCCGGCCAGCGCCTCGGCAACCTCACCGCCGATGCGCGTGCCTT
TGATCGCCCGCGACACGACAAAGGCCGCTTGTAGCCTTCCATCCGTGACCTCAATGCGCTGCTTAACCAG
CTCCACCAGGTCGGCGGTGGCCCATATGTCGTAAGGGCTTGGCTGCACCGGAATCAGCACGAAGTCGGCT
GCCTTGATCGCGGACACAGCCAAGTCCGCCGCCTGGGGCGCTCCGTCGATCACTACGAAGTCGCGCCGGC
CGATGGCCTTCACGTCGCGGTCAATCGTCGGGCGGTCGATGCCGACAACGGTTAGCGGTTGATCTTCCCG
CACGGCCGCCCAATCGCGGGCACTGCCCTGGGGATCGGAATCGACTAACAGAACATCGGCCCCGGCGAGT
TGCAGGGCGCGGGCTAGATGGGTTGCGATGGTCGTCTTGCCTGACCCGCCTTTCTGGTTAAGTACAGCGA
TAACCTTCATGCGTTCCCCTTGCGTATTTGTTTATTTACTCATCGCATCATATACGCAGCGACCGCATGA
CGCAAGCTGTTTTACTCAAATACACATCACCTTTTTAGACGGCGGCGCTCGGTTTCTTCAGCGGCCAAGC
TGGCCGGCCAGGCCGCCAGCTTGGCATCAGACAAACCGGCCAGGATTTCATGCAGCCGCACGGTTGAGAC
GTGCGCGGGCGGCTCGAACACGTACCCGGCCGCGATCATCTCCGCCTCGATCTCTTCGGTAATGAAAAAC
GGTTCGTCCTGGCCGTCCTGGTGCGGTTTCATGCTTGTTCCTCTTGGCGTTCATTCTCGGCGGCCGCCAG
GGCGTCGGCCTCGGTCAATGCGTCCTCACGGAAGGCACCGCGCCGCCTGGCCTCGGTGGGCGTCACTTCC
TCGCTGCGCTCAAGTGCGCGGTACAGGGTCGAGCGATGCACGCCAAGCAGTGCAGCCGCCTCTTTCACGG
TGCGGCCTTCCTGGTCGATCAGCTCGCGGGCGTGCGCGATCTGTGCCGGGGTGAGGGTAGGGCGGGGGCC
AAACTTCACGCCTCGGGCCTTGGCGGCCTCGCGCCCGCTCCGGGTGCGGTCGATGATTAGGGAACGCTCG
AACTCGGCAATGCCGGCGAACACGGTCAACACCATGCGGCCGGCCGGCGTGGTGGTGTCGGCCCACGGCT
CTGCCAGGCTACGCAGGCCCGCGCCGGCCTCCTGGATGCGCTCGGCAATGTCCAGTAGGTCGCGGGTGCT
GCGGGCCAGGCGGTCTAGCCTGGTCACTGTCACAACGTCGCCAGGGCGTAGGTGGTCAAGCATCCTGGCC
AGCTCCGGGCGGTCGCGCCTGGTGCCGGTGATCTTCTCGGAAAACAGCTTGGTGCAGCCGGCCGCGTGCA
GTTCGGCCCGTTGGTTGGTCAAGTCCTGGTCGTCGGTGCTGACGCGGGCATAGCCCAGCAGGCCAGCGGC
GGCGCTCTTGTTCATGGCGTAATGTCTCCGGTTCTAGTCGCAAGTATTCTACTTTATGCGACTAAAACAC
GCGACAAGAAAACGCCAGGAAAAGGGCAGGGCGGCAGCCTGTCGCGTAACTTAGGACTTGTGCGACATGT
CGTTTTCAGAAGACGGCTGCACTGAACGTCAGAAGCCGACTGCACTATAGCAGCGGAGGGGTTGGATCAA
AGTACTTTGATCCCGAGGGGAACCCTGTGGTTGGCATGCACATACAAATGGACGAACGGATAAACCTTTT
CACGCCCTTTTAAATATCCGATTATTCTAATAAACGCTCTTTTCTCTTAGGTTTACCCGCCAATATATCC
TGTCAAACACTGATAGTTTAAACTGAAGGCGGGAAACGACAATCTGATCCAAGCTCAAGCTGCTCTAGCA
TTCGCCATTCAGGCTGCGCAACTGTTGGGAAGGGCGATCGGTGCGGGCCTCTTCGCTATTACGCCAGCTG
GCGAAAGGGGGATGTGCTGCAAGGCGATTAAGTTGGGTAACGCCAGGGTTTTCCCAGTCACGACGTTGTA
AAACGACGGCCAGTGAATTCCCGATCTAGTAACATAGATGACACCGCGCGCGATAATTTATCCTAGTTTG
CGCGCTATATTTTGTTTTCTATCGCGTATTAAATGTATAATTGCGGGACTCTAATCATAAAAACCCATCT
CATAAATAACGTCATGCATTACATGTTAATTATTACATGCTTAACGTAATTCAACAGAAATTATATGATA
ATCATCGCAAGACCGGCAACAGGATTCAATCTTAAGAAACTTTATTGCCAAATGTTTGAACGATCGGGGA
AATTCGAGCTCTAAGCCTTGTCATCGTCATCCTTGTAGTCGCTGTTATCAACCACTTTGTACAAGAAAGC
TGGGTCTAGATATCTCGAGTGCGGCCGCGAATTCTTACTTTTTCTTTTTTGCCTGGCCGGCCTTTTTCGT
GGCCGCCGGCCTTTTGTCGCCTCCCAGCTGAGACAGGTCGATCCGTGTCTCGTACAGGCCGGTGATGCTC
TGGTGGATCAGGGTGGCGTCCAGCACCTCTTTGGTGCTGGTGTACCTCTTCCGGTCGATGGTGGTGTCAA
AGTACTTGAAGGCGGCAGGGGCTCCCAGATTGGTCAGGGTAAACAGGTGGATGATATTCTCGGCCTGCTC
TCTGATGGGCTTATCCCGGTGCTTGTTGTAGGCGGACAGCACTTTGTCCAGATTAGCGTCGGCCAGGATC
ACTCTCTTGGAGAACTCGCTGATCTGCTCGATGATCTCGTCCAGGTAGTGCTTGTGCTGTTCCACAAACA
GCTGTTTCTGCTCATTATCCTCGGGGGAGCCCTTCAGCTTCTCATAGTGGCTGGCCAGGTACAGGAAGTT
CACATATTTGGAGGGCAGGGCCAGTTCGTTTCCCTTCTGCAGTTCGCCGGCAGAGGCCAGCATTCTCTTC
CGGCCGTTTTCCAGCTCGAACAGGGAGTACTTAGGCAGCTTGATGATCAGGTCCTTTTTCACTTCTTTGT
AGCCCTTGGCTTCCAGAAAGTCGATGGGATTCTTCTCGAAGCTGCTTCTTTCCATGATGGTGATCCCCAG
CAGCTCTTTCACACTCTTCAGTTTCTTGGACTTGCCCTTTTCCACTTTGGCCACCACCAGCACAGAATAG
GCCACGGTGGGGCTGTCGAAGCCGCCGTACTTCTTAGGGTCCCAGTCCTTCTTTCTGGCGATCAGCTTAT
CGCTGTTCCTCTTGGGCAGGATAGACTCTTTGCTGAAGCCGCCTGTCTGCACCTCGGTCTTTTTCACGAT
ATTCACTTGGGGCATGCTCAGCACTTTCCGCACGGTGGCAAAATCCCGGCCCTTATCCCACACGATCTCC
CCGGTTTCGCCGTTTGTCTCGATCAGAGGCCGCTTCCGGATCTCGCCGTTGGCCAGGGTAATCTCGGTCT
TGAAAAAGTTCATGATGTTGCTGTAGAAGAAGTACTTGGCGGTAGCCTTGCCGATTTCCTGCTCGCTCTT
GGCGATCATCTTCCGCACGTCGTACACCTTGTAGTCGCCGTACACGAACTCGCTTTCCAGCTTAGGGTAC
TTTTTGATCAGGGCGGTTCCCACGACGGCGTTCAGGTAGGCGTCGTGGGCGTGGTGGTAGTTGTTGATCT
CGCGCACTTTGTAAAACTGGAAATCCTTCCGGAAATCGGACACCAGCTTGGACTTCAGGGTGATCACTTT
CACTTCCCGGATCAGCTTGTCATTCTCGTCGTACTTAGTGTTCATCCGGGAGTCCAGGATCTGTGCCACG
TGCTTTGTGATCTGCCGGGTTTCCACCAGCTGTCTCTTGATGAAGCCGGCCTTATCCAGTTCGCTCAGGC
CGCCTCTCTCGGCCTTGGTCAGATTGTCGAACTTTCTCTGGGTAATCAGCTTGGCGTTCAGCAGCTGCCG
CCAGTAGTTCTTCATCTTCTTCACGACCTCTTCGGAGGGCACGTTGTCGCTCTTGCCCCGGTTCTTGTCG
CTTCTGGTCAGCACCTTGTTGTCGATGGAGTCGTCCTTCAGAAAGCTCTGAGGCACGATATGGTCCACAT
CGTAGTCGGACAGCCGGTTGATGTCCAGTTCCTGGTCCACGTACATATCCCGCCCATTCTGCAGGTAGTA
CAGGTACAGCTTCTCGTTCTGCAGCTGGGTGTTTTCCACGGGGTGTTCTTTCAGGATCTGGCTGCCCAGC
TCTTTGATGCCCTCTTCGATCCGCTTCATTCTCTCGCGGCTGTTCTTCTGTCCCTTCTGGGTGGTCTGGT
TCTCTCTGGCCATTTCGATCACGATGTTCTCGGGCTTGTGCCGGCCCATCACTTTCACGAGCTCGTCCAC
CACCTTCACTGTCTGCAGGATGCCCTTCTTAATGGCGGGGCTGCCGGCCAGATTGGCAATGTGCTCGTGC
AGGCTATCGCCCTGGCCGGACACCTGGGCTTTCTGGATGTCCTCTTTAAAGGTCAGGCTGTCGTCGTGGA
TCAGCTGCATGAAGTTTCTGTTGGCGAAGCCGTCGGACTTCAGGAAATCCAGGATTGTCTTGCCGGACTG
CTTGTCCCGGATGCCGTTGATCAGCTTCCGGCTCAGCCTGCCCCAGCCGGTGTATCTCCGCCGCTTCAGC
TGCTTCATCACTTTGTCGTCGAACAGGTGGGCATAGGTTTTCAGCCGTTCCTCGATCATCTCTCTGTCCT
CAAACAGTGTCAGGGTCAGCACGATATCTTCCAGAATGTCCTCGTTTTCCTCATTGTCCAGGAAGTCCTT
GTCCTTGATAATTTTCAGCAGATCGTGGTATGTGCCCAGGGAGGCGTTGAACCGATCTTCCACGCCGGAG
ATTTCCACGGAGTCGAAGCACTCGATTTTCTTGAAGTAGTCCTCTTTCAGCTGCTTCACGGTCACTTTCC
GGTTGGTCTTGAACAGCAGGTCCACGATGGCCTTTTTCTGCTCGCCGCTCAGGAAGGCGGGCTTTCTCAT
TCCCTCGGTCACGTATTTCACTTTGGTCAGCTCGTTATACACGGTGAAGTACTCGTACAGCAGGCTGTGC
TTGGGCAGCACCTTCTCGTTGGGCAGGTTCTTATCGAAGTTGGTCATCCGCTCGATGAAGCTCTGGGCGG
AAGCGCCCTTGTCCACCACTTCCTCGAAGTTCCAGGGGGTGATGGTTTCCTCGCTCTTTCTGGTCATCCA
GGCGAATCTGCTGTTTCCCCTGGCCAGAGGGCCCACGTAGTAGGGGATGCGGAAGGTCAGGATCTTCTCG
ATCTTTTCCCGGTTGTCCTTCAGGAATGGGTAAAAATCTTCCTGCCGCCGCAGAATGGCGTGCAGCTCTC
CCAGGTGGATCTGGTGGGGGATGCTGCCGTTGTCGAAGGTCCGCTGCTTCCGCAGCAGGTCCTCTCTGTT
CAGCTTCACGAGCAGTTCCTCGGTGCCGTCCATCTTTTCCAGGATGGGCTTGATGAACTTGTAGAACTCT
TCCTGGCTGGCTCCGCCGTCAATGTAGCCGGCGTAGCCGTTCTTGCTCTGGTCGAAGAAAATCTCTTTGT
ACTTCTCAGGCAGCTGCTGCCGCACGAGAGCTTTCAGCAGGGTCAGGTCCTGGTGGTGCTCGTCGTATCT
CTTGATCATAGAGGCGCTCAGGGGGGCCTTGGTGATCTCGGTGTTCACTCTCAGGATGTCGCTCAGCAGG
ATGGCGTCGGACAGGTTCTTGGCGGCCAGAAACAGGTCGGCGTACTGGTCGCCGATCTGGGCCAGCAGGT
TGTCCAGGTCGTCGTCGTAGGTGTCCTTGCTCAGCTGCAGTTTGGCATCCTCGGCCAGGTCGAAGTTGCT
CTTGAAGTTGGGGGTCAGGCCCAGGCTCAGGGCAATCAGGTTTCCGAACAGGCCATTCTTCTTCTCGCCG
GGCAGCTGGGCGATCAGATTTTCCAGCCGTCTGCTCTTGCTCAGTCTGGCAGACAGGATGGCCTTGGCGT
CCACGCCGCTGGCGTTGATGGGGTTTTCCTCGAACAGCTGGTTGTAGGTCTGCACCAGCTGGATGAACAG
CTTGTCCACGTCGCTGTTGTCGGGGTTCAGGTCGCCCTCGATCAGGAAGTGGCCCCGGAACTTGATCATG
TGGGCCAGGGCCAGATAGATCAGCCGCAGGTCGGCCTTGTCGGTGCTGTCCACCAGTTTCTTTCTCAGGT
GGTAGATGGTGGGGTACTTCTCGTGGTAGGCCACCTCGTCCACGATGTTGCCGAAGATGGGGTGCCGCTC
GTGCTTCTTATCCTCTTCCACCAGGAAGGACTCTTCCAGTCTGTGGAAGAAGCTGTCGTCCACCTTGGCC
ATCTCGTTGCTGAAGATCTCTTGCAGATAGCAGATCCGGTTCTTCCGTCTGGTGTATCTTCTTCTGGCGG
TTCTCTTCAGCCGGGTGGCCTCGGCTGTTTCGCCGCTGTCGAACAGCAGGGCTCCGATCAGGTTCTTCTT
GATGCTGTGCCGGTCGGTGTTGCCCAGCACCTTGAATTTCTTGCTGGGCACCTTGTACTCGTCGGTGATC
ACGGCCCAGCCCACAGAGTTGGTGCCGATGTCCAGGCCGATGCTGTACTTCTTGTCGGCTGCTGGGACTC
CGTGGATACCGACCTTCCGCTTCTTCTTTGGGGCCATCTTATCGTCATCGTCTTTGTAATCAATATCATG
ATCCTTGTAGTCTCCGTCGTGGTCCTTATAGTCCATGGTTAAGTATTTCCTTAGAGAATTGGTTCTATCT
CCTTCGAAATCTCATTGCCCCCCGGATCTGCGAAAGCTCGAGAGAGATAGATTTGTAGAGAGAGACTGGT
GATTTCAGCGTGTCCTCTCCAAATGAAATGAACTTCCTTATATAGAGGAAGGGTCTTGCGAAGGATAGTG
GGATTGTGCGTCATCCCTTACGTCAGTGGAGATATCACATCAATCCACTTGCTTTGAAGACGTGGTTGGA
ACGTCTTCTTTTTCCACGATGCTCCTCGTGGGTGGGGGTCCATCTTTGGGACCACTGTCGGCAGAGGCAT
CTTGAACGATAGCCTTTCCTTTATCGCAATGATGGCATTTGTAGGTGCCACCTTCCTTTTCTACTGTCCT
TTTGATGAAGTGACAGATAGCTGGGCAATGGAATCCGAGGAGGTTTCCCGATATTACCCTTTGTTGAAAA
GTCTCAATAGCCCTTTGGTCTTCTGAGACTGTATCTTTGATATTCTTGGAGTAGACGAGAGTGTCGTGCT
CCACCATGTTCACATCAATCCACTTGCTTTGAAGACGTGGTTGGAACGTCTTCTTTTTCCACGATGCTCC
TCGTGGGTGGGGGTCCATCTTTGGGACCACTGTCGGCAGAGGCATCTTGAACGATAGCCTTTCCTTTATC
GCAATGATGGCATTTGTAGGTGCCACCTTCCTTTTCTACTGTCCTTTTGATGAAGTGACAGATAGCTGGG
CAATGGAATCCGAGGAGGTTTCCCGATATTACCCTTTGTTGAAAAGTCTCAATAGCCCTTTGGTCTTCTG
AGACTGTATCTTTGATATTCTTGGAGTAGACGAGAGTGTCGTGCTCCACCATGTTGGCAAGCTGCTCTAG
CCAATACGCAAACCGCCTCTCCGATCTAGTAACATAGATGACACCGCGCGCGATAATTTATCCTAGTTTG
CGCGCTATATTTTGTTTTCTATCGCGTATTAAATGTATAATTGCGGGACTCTAATCATAAAAACCCATCT
CATAAATAACGTCATGCATTACATGTTAATTATTACATGCTTAACGTAATTCAACAGAAATTATATGATA
ATCATCGCAAGACCGGCAACAGGATTCAATCTTAAGAAACTTTATTGCCAAATGTTTGAACGATCCCTGC
AGGCATGCACGCGCTAAAAACGGACTAGCCTTATTTTAACTTGCTATTTCTAGCTCTAAAACCGAGACCT
CGGTCTCCAAGAGCATCAGTTAAATCCCGACCTGCAAGATCCAGTCGCAGGATAGCATGGGGCAATGCAT
AACCCTCATAAATGGGCACTGTGTGCGTGACTCCATCACCAGAATCCAGCACGATACCTGAGAAGCTCAT
CAACCCATGATTTTTTTGGACTTAGAAATTATATATGTATTTGTTGAAATACAAATAGCATTCAAGGAAA
GACATAAAATACATACCTGTGGTCCTTCCACTTGCATAAAGTGATAACACAGCTTGAATTGCAACATACA
TAGCTGGAGCATTGAACGTGTCAAACATGATCTGTGTCATTTTTTCTCGATTGGCCTTCGGATTCAATGG
AGCTTCAGTGAGCAGAACTGGATGCTCCTCTGGAGCAACACGTAGCTCATTATAGAAAGTATGGTGCCAT
ATCTTCTCCATATCATCCCAATTCGTCACAATACCATGCTCGATAGGGTACTTCAATGTAAGAATCCCAC
GCTTTGATTGAGCCTCATCACCAACATATGCATCTTTTTGGCCCATACCAACCATGACCCCAGTATGTCT
AGGACGACCCACAATGCTAGGAAATACAGCCCGAGGGGCATCATCGCCAGCAAATCCAGCCTGAATTGAA
GAAAATGGATGTGTTGTTGTTGTACATGAAGCAATAGACAAGAAACCAGACAAAACTTTGGCATTACCTT
GACCATCCCAGAACCATTATCACAAACAAGCGGTTGAACTTCGTCCACATCAGCCATTTTCCCTTAGCTT
TGTTAGATAATGGACCTAGTTGATAAAACAAATTTAAAACCTGAGTTGAACGCTAAGCAGCACGAAAATA
AAAAAGATCCCTTATACGAAACACAGAAAACACAATCTAAGCTAAATAGTGAAGGTATGTAAAGGCAGAA
TTAAAGAGATCTAGACCATATTAGCAGATTTCTACACAATTTTCATTTATTTTATAGAATAAGCAGCAAT
ATGAGAAAGCTTGGCGTAATCATGTCATAGCTGTTTCCTGTGTGAAATTGTTATCCGCTCACAATTCCAC
ACAACATACGAGCCGGAAGCATAAAGTGTAAAGCCTGGGGTGCCTAATGAGTGAGCTAACTCACATTAAT
TGCGTTGCGCTCACTGCCCGCTTTCCAGTCGGGAAACCTGTCGTGCCAGCTGCATTAATGAATCGGCCAA
CGCGCGGGGAGAGGCGGTTTGCGTATTGGCTAGAGCAGCTTGCCAACATGGTGGAGCACGACACTCTCGT
CTACTCCAAGAATATCAAAGATACAGTCTCAGAAGACCAAAGGGCTATTGAGACTTTTCAACAAAGGGTA
ATATCGGGAAACCTCCTCGGATTCCATTGCCCAGCTATCTGTCACTTCATCAAAAGGACAGTAGAAAAGG
AAGGTGGCACCTACAAATGCCATCATTGCGATAAAGGAAAGGCTATCGTTCAAGATGCCTCTGCCGACAG
TGGTCCCAAAGATGGACCCCCACCCACGAGGAGCATCGTGGAAAAAGAAGACGTTCCAACCACGTCTTCA
AAGCAAGTGGATTGATGTGAACATGGTGGAGCACGACACTCTCGTCTACTCCAAGAATATCAAAGATACA
GTCTCAGAAGACCAAAGGGCTATTGAGACTTTTCAACAAAGGGTAATATCGGGAAACCTCCTCGGATTCC
ATTGCCCAGCTATCTGTCACTTCATCAAAAGGACAGTAGAAAAGGAAGGTGGCACCTACAAATGCCATCA
TTGCGATAAAGGAAAGGCTATCGTTCAAGATGCCTCTGCCGACAGTGGTCCCAAAGATGGACCCCCACCC
ACGAGGAGCATCGTGGAAAAAGAAGACGTTCCAACCACGTCTTCAAAGCAAGTGGATTGATGTGATATCT
CCACTGACGTAAGGGATGACGCACAATCCCACTATCCTTCGCAAGACCCTTCCTCTATATAAGGAAGTTC
ATTTCATTTGGAGAGGACACGCTGAAATCACCAGTCTCTCTCTACAAATCTATCTCTCTCGAGCTTTCGC
AGATCCGGGGGGCAATGAGATATGAAAAAGCCTGAACTCACCGCGACGTCTGTCGAGAAGTTTCTGATCG
AAAAGTTCGACAGCGTCTCCGACCTGATGCAGCTCTCGGAGGGCGAAGAATCTCGTGCTTTCAGCTTCGA
TGTAGGAGGGCGTGGATATGTCCTGCGGGTAAATAGCTGCGCCGATGGTTTCTACAAAGATCGTTATGTT
TATCGGCACTTTGCATCGGCCGCGCTCCCGATTCCGGAAGTGCTTGACATTGGGGAGTTTAGCGAGAGCC
TGACCTATTGCATCTCCCGCCGTTCACAGGGTGTCACGTTGCAAGACCTGCCTGAAACCGAACTGCCCGC
TGTTCTACAACCGGTCGCGGAGGCTATGGATGCGATCGCTGCGGCCGATCTTAGCCAGACGAGCGGGTTC
GGCCCATTCGGACCGCAAGGAATCGGTCAATACACTACATGGCGTGATTTCATATGCGCGATTGCTGATC
CCCATGTGTATCACTGGCAAACTGTGATGGACGACACCGTCAGTGCGTCCGTCGCGCAGGCTCTCGATGA
GCTGATGCTTTGGGCCGAGGACTGCCCCGAAGTCCGGCACCTCGTGCACGCGGATTTCGGCTCCAACAAT
GTCCTGACGGACAATGGCCGCATAACAGCGGTCATTGACTGGAGCGAGGCGATGTTCGGGGATTCCCAAT
ACGAGGTCGCCAACATCTTCTTCTGGAGGCCGTGGTTGGCTTGTATGGAGCAGCAGACGCGCTACTTCGA
GCGGAGGCATCCGGAGCTTGCAGGATCGCCACGACTCCGGGCGTATATGCTCCGCATTGGTCTTGACCAA
CTCTATCAGAGCTTGGTTGACGGCAATTTCGATGATGCAGCTTGGGCGCAGGGTCGATGCGACGCAATCG
TCCGATCCGGAGCCGGGACTGTCGGGCGTACACAAATCGCCCGCAGAAGCGCGGCCGTCTGGACCGATGG
CTGTGTAGAAGTACTCGCCGATAGTGGAAACCGACGCCCCAGCACTCGTCCGAGGGCAAAGAAATAGAGT
AGATGCCGACCGGGATCTGTCGATCGACAAGCTCGAGTTTCTCCATAATAATGTGTGAGTAGTTCCCAGA
TAAGGGAATTAGGGTTCCTATAGGGTTTCGCTCATGTGTTGAGCATATAAGAAACCCTTAGTATGTATTT
GTATTTGTAAAATACTTCTATCAATAAAATTTCTAATTCCTAAAACCAAAATCCAGTACTAAAATCCAGA
TCCCCCGAATTAATTCGGCGTTAATTCAGTACATTAAAAACGTCCGCAATGTGTTATTAAGTTGTCTAAG
CGTCAATTTGTTTACACCACAATATATCCTGCCACCAGCCAGCCAACAGCTCCCCGACCGGCAGCTCGGC
ACAAAATCACCACTCGATACAGGCAGCCCATCAGTCCGGGACGGCGTCAGCGGGAGAGCCGTTGTAAGGC
GGCAGACTTTGCTCATGTTACCGATGCTATTCGGAAGAACGGCAACTAAGCTGCCGGGTTTGAAACACGG
ATGATCTCGCGGAGGGTAGCATGTTGATTGTAACGATGACAGAGCGTTGCTGCCTGTGATCACCGCGGTT
TCAAAATCGGCTCCGTCGATACTATGTTATACGCCAACTTTGAAAACAACTTTGAAAAAGCTGTTTTCTG
GTATTTAAGGTTTTAGAATGCAAGGAACAGTGAATTGGAGTTCGTCTTGTTATAATTAGCTTCTTGGGGT
ATCTTTAAATACTGTAGAAAAGAGGAAGGAAATAATAAATGGCTAAAATGAGAATATCACCGGAATTGAA
AAAACTGATCGAAAAATACCGCTGCGTAAAAGATACGGAAGGAATGTCTCCTGCTAAGGTATATAAGCTG
GTGGGAGAAAATGAAAACCTATATTTAAAAATGACGGACAGCCGGTATAAAGGGACCACCTATGATGTGG
AACGGGAAAAGGACATGATGCTATGGCTGGAAGGAAAGCTGCCTGTTCCAAAGGTCCTGCACTTTGAACG
GCATGATGGCTGGAGCAATCTGCTCATGAGTGAGGCCGATGGCGTCCTTTGCTCGGAAGAGTATGAAGAT
GAACAAAGCCCTGAAAAGATTATCGAGCTGTATGCGGAGTGCATCAGGCTCTTTCACTCCATCGACATAT
CGGATTGTCCCTATACGAATAGCTTAGACAGCCGCTTAGCCGAATTGGATTACTTACTGAATAACGATCT
GGCCGATGTGGATTGCGAAAACTGGGAAGAAGACACTCCATTTAAAGATCCGCGCGAGCTGTATGATTTT
TTAAAGACGGAAAAGCCCGAAGAGGAACTTGTCTTTTCCCACGGCGACCTGGGAGACAGCAACATCTTTG
TGAAAGATGGCAAAGTAAGTGGCTTTATTGATCTTGGGAGAAGCGGCAGGGCGGACAAGTGGTATGACAT
TGCCTTCTGCGTCCGGTCGATCAGGGAGGATATCGGGGAAGAACAGTATGTCGAGCTATTTTTTGACTTA
CTGGGGATCAAGCCTGATTGGGAGAAAATAAAATATTATATTTTACTGGATGAATTGTTTTAGTACCTAG
AATGCATGACCAAAATCCCTTAACGTGAGTTTTCGTTCCACTGAGCGTCAGACCCCGTAGAAAAGATCAA
AGGATCTTC
